Addgene plasmid #37236: pET His6 LIC cloning vector (2Bc-T)
Purpose: (Empty Backbone)
Depositing lab: Scott Gradia. Depositing organization: University of California, Berkeley.
Backbone
  Vector backbone: pET
  Backbone size (bp): 4776
  Vector type: Bacterial Expression
  Promoter: T7
  Tag / fusion protein: 6xHis (C terminal on backbone)
Growth in bacteria
  Bacterial resistance: Ampicillin, 100 μg/mL
  Growth temperature: 37°C
  Growth strain: XL1 Blue
  Copy number: Low Copy
Gene/Insert
  Cloning method: Ligation Independent Cloning
  Sequencing primers: 5′ T7 promoter; 3′ T7 terminator
Terms and licenses: Academic/Nonprofit Terms; Industry Terms: Not Available to Industry
Depositor comments: This plasmid is an empty vector. Your gene can be inserted with a LIC cloning protocol. All 2-series vectors work as single-expression vectors, as well as transfer vectors for our polycistronic system. For more details, see the MacroLab vector cloning manual. The LIC cloning site is flanked by 5 pairs of restriction sites, so that your gene can easily be subcloned into our polycistronic destination vectors (2D, 2E, or 2Z). 2Bc-T has a TEV-cleavable C-terminal His6 tag to ease purification. To clone into this vector, add LIC v3 tags to the 5' end of your PCR primers. Forward - 5'TTTAAGAAGGAGATATAGTTC(ATG)3' Reverse - 5'GGATTGGAAGTAGAGGTTCTC3' Linearize the plasmid with HpaI and gel purify. When digesting the DNA with T4 polymerase, use dGTP for insert and dCTP for vector. More information on this vector can be found through http://qb3.berkeley.edu/qb3/macrolab/
How to cite: pET His6 LIC cloning vector (2Bc-T) was a gift from Scott Gradia (Addgene plasmid # 37236 ; http://n2t.net/addgene:37236 ; RRID:Addgene_37236)
