[The description below was written by a language model from this plasmid's Addgene catalogue record and the feature table of its GenBank file.]
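Description:
pET His6 LIC cloning vector (2Bc-T) is an empty 4,776 bp bacterial expression backbone of the pET family, designed for producing recombinant proteins in E. coli with a C-terminal hexahistidine tag. It is propagated through a pBR322/ColE1-type origin of replication. The plasmid also retains the bom mobility region and the rop gene, whose product holds plasmid numbers down, which is consistent with its low-copy listing. Selection is by ampicillin, through the beta-lactamase gene driven by its own promoter. A remnant tet promoter from the pBR322 lineage is also annotated, but no tetracycline resistance gene is listed.

The expression cassette consists of a T7 promoter, the efficient ribosome binding site from bacteriophage T7 gene 10, a ligation-independent cloning (LIC) site, the 6xHis coding sequence and a T7 terminator. Transcription therefore depends on a host that supplies T7 RNA polymerase. No lac operator or lacI gene is annotated in the feature table. The vector is linearised at the LIC site, and T4 DNA polymerase treatment of vector and PCR product creates complementary overhangs, so an insert amplified with the appropriate LIC tails anneals in frame without ligase. According to the depositor, the resulting fusion carries a TEV protease-cleavable C-terminal His6 tag, which allows affinity purification followed by tag removal. The TEV site itself is not separately annotated.

The LIC site is flanked by five pairs of restriction sites. The vector can therefore be used on its own for expressing a single protein, or as a transfer vector for moving the cloned gene into the matching polycistronic destination vectors of the same series for co-expression.
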