LOCUS       Exported 4776 bp ds-DNA circular SYN 12-MAY-2021
DEFINITION  synthetic circular DNA
ACCESSION   .
VERSION     .
KEYWORDS    pET His6 LIC cloning vector (2Bc-T)
SOURCE      synthetic DNA construct
  ORGANISM  synthetic DNA construct
REFERENCE   1 (bases 1 to 4776)
  TITLE     2-series C-terminal fusion vectors for E. coli expression
  JOURNAL   Unpublished
REFERENCE   2 (bases 1 to 4776)
  AUTHORS   .
  TITLE     Direct Submission
  JOURNAL   Exported May 12, 2021 from SnapGene Server 1.1.58
            http://www.snapgene.com
FEATURES             Location/Qualifiers
     source          1..4776
                     /organism="synthetic DNA construct"
                     /mol_type="other DNA"
     primer_bind     complement(18..36)
                     /label=pBRforEco
                     /note="pBR322 vectors, upsteam of EcoRI site, forward
                     primer"
     promoter        104..208
                     /gene="bla"
                     /label=AmpR promoter
     CDS             209..1069
                     /codon_start=1
                     /gene="bla"
                     /product="beta-lactamase"
                     /label=AmpR
                     /note="confers resistance to ampicillin, carbenicillin, and
                     related antibiotics"
                     /translation="MSIQHFRVALIPFFAAFCLPVFAHPETLVKVKDAEDQLGARVGYI
                     ELDLNSGKILESFRPEERFPMMSTFKVLLCGAVLSRVDAGQEQLGRRIHYSQNDLVEYS
                     PVTEKHLTDGMTVRELCSAAITMSDNTAANLLLTTIGGPKELTAFLHNMGDHVTRLDRW
                     EPELNEAIPNDERDTTMPAAMATTLRKLLTGELLTLASRQQLIDWMEADKVAGPLLRSA
                     LPAGWFIADKSGAGERGSRGIIAALGPDGKPSRIVVIYTTGSQATMDERNRQIAEIGAS
                     LIKHW"
     primer_bind     complement(427..446)
                     /label=Amp-R
                     /note="Ampicillin resistance gene, reverse primer"
     rep_origin      1240..1828
                     /direction=RIGHT
                     /label=ori
                     /note="high-copy-number ColE1/pMB1/pBR322/pUC origin of
                     replication"
     primer_bind     1729..1748
                     /label=pBR322ori-F
                     /note="pBR322 origin, forward primer"
     primer_bind     1982..1999
                     /label=L4440
                     /note="L4440 vector, forward primer"
     misc_feature    2014..2156
                     /label=bom
                     /note="basis of mobility region from pBR322"
     primer_bind     complement(2082..2101)
                     /label=pRS-marker
                     /note="pRS vectors, use to sequence yeast selectable
                     marker"
     primer_bind     2242..2264
                     /label=pGEX 3'
                     /note="pGEX vectors, reverse primer"
     CDS             complement(2258..2449)
                     /codon_start=1
                     /gene="rop"
                     /product="Rop protein, which maintains plasmids at low copy
                     number"
                     /label=rop
                     /translation="MTKQEKTALNMARFIRSQTLTLLEKLNELDADEQADICESLHDHA
                     DELYRSCLARFGDDGENL"
     primer_bind     3907..3926
                     /label=pBRrevBam
                     /note="pBR322 vectors, tet region, downstream of BamHI,
                     reverse primer"
     primer_bind     4010..4029
                     /label=T7
                     /note="T7 promoter, forward primer"
     promoter        4010..4028
                     /label=T7 promoter
                     /note="promoter for bacteriophage T7 RNA polymerase"
     RBS             4117..4139
                     /note="efficient ribosome binding site from bacteriophage
                     T7 gene 10 (Olins and Rangwala, 1989)"
     CDS             4171..4188
                     /codon_start=1
                     /product="6xHis affinity tag"
                     /label=6xHis
                     /translation="HHHHHH"
     primer_bind     complement(4312..4330)
                     /label=T7 Term
                     /note="T7 terminator, reverse primer"
     terminator      4326..4373
                     /label=T7 terminator
                     /note="transcription terminator for bacteriophage T7 RNA
                     polymerase"
     promoter        complement(4739..4767)
                     /label=tet promoter
                     /note="E. coli promoter for tetracycline efflux protein
                     gene"
ORIGIN
        1 ttcttgaaga cgaaagggcc tcgtgatacg cctattttta taggttaatg tcatgataat
       61 aatggtttct tagacgtcag gtggcacttt tcggggaaat gtgcgcggaa cccctatttg
      121 tttatttttc taaatacatt caaatatgta tccgctcatg agacaataac cctgataaat
      181 gcttcaataa cattgaaaaa ggaagagtat gagtattcaa catttccgtg tcgcccttat
      241 tccctttttt gcggcatttt gccttcctgt ttttgctcac ccagaaacgc tggtgaaagt
      301 aaaagatgct gaagatcagt tgggtgcacg agtgggttac atcgaactgg atctcaacag
      361 cggtaagatc cttgagagtt ttcgccccga agaacgtttt ccaatgatga gcacttttaa
      421 agttctgcta tgtggcgcgg tattatcccg tgttgacgcc gggcaagagc aactcggtcg
      481 ccgcatacac tattctcaga atgacttggt tgagtactca ccagtcacag aaaagcatct
      541 tacggatggc atgacagtaa gagaattatg cagtgctgcc ataaccatga gtgataacac
      601 tgcggccaac ttacttctga caacgatcgg aggaccgaag gagctaaccg cttttttgca
      661 caacatgggg gatcatgtaa ctcgccttga tcgttgggaa ccggagctga atgaagccat
      721 accaaacgac gagcgtgaca ccacgatgcc tgcagcaatg gcaacaacgt tgcgcaaact
      781 attaactggc gaactactta ctctagcttc ccggcaacaa ttaatagact ggatggaggc
      841 ggataaagtt gcaggaccac ttctgcgctc ggcccttccg gctggctggt ttattgctga
      901 taaatctgga gccggtgagc gtgggtctcg cggtatcatt gcagcactgg ggccagatgg
      961 taagccctcc cgtatcgtag ttatctacac gacggggagt caggcaacta tggatgaacg
     1021 aaatagacag atcgctgaga taggtgcctc actgattaag cattggtaac tgtcagacca
     1081 agtttactca tatatacttt agattgattt aaaacttcat ttttaattta aaaggatcta
     1141 ggtgaagatc ctttttgata atctcatgac caaaatccct taacgtgagt tttcgttcca
     1201 ctgagcgtca gaccccgtag aaaagatcaa aggatcttct tgagatcctt tttttctgcg
     1261 cgtaatctgc tgcttgcaaa caaaaaaacc accgctacca gcggtggttt gtttgccgga
     1321 tcaagagcta ccaactcttt ttccgaaggt aactggcttc agcagagcgc agataccaaa
     1381 tactgtcctt ctagtgtagc cgtagttagg ccaccacttc aagaactctg tagcaccgcc
     1441 tacatacctc gctctgctaa tcctgttacc agtggctgct gccagtggcg ataagtcgtg
     1501 tcttaccggg ttggactcaa gacgatagtt accggataag gcgcagcggt cgggctgaac
     1561 ggggggttcg tgcacacagc ccagcttgga gcgaacgacc tacaccgaac tgagatacct
     1621 acagcgtgag ctatgagaaa gcgccacgct tcccgaaggg agaaaggcgg acaggtatcc
     1681 ggtaagcggc agggtcggaa caggagagcg cacgagggag cttccagggg gaaacgcctg
     1741 gtatctttat agtcctgtcg ggtttcgcca cctctgactt gagcgtcgat ttttgtgatg
     1801 ctcgtcaggg gggcggagcc tatggaaaaa cgccagcaac gcggcctttt tacggttcct
     1861 ggccttttgc tggccttttg ctcacatgtt ctttcctgcg ttatcccctg attctgtgga
     1921 taaccgtatt accgcctttg agtgagctga taccgctcgc cgcagccgaa cgaccgagcg
     1981 cagcgagtca gtgagcgagg aagcggaaga gcgcctgatg cggtattttc tccttacgca
     2041 tctgtgcggt atttcacacc gcatatatgg tgcactctca gtacaatctg ctctgatgcc
     2101 gcatagttaa gccagtatac actccgctat cgctacgtga ctgggtcatg gctgcgcccc
     2161 gacacccgcc aacacccgct gacgcgccct gacgggcttg tctgctcccg gcatccgctt
     2221 acagacaagc tgtgaccgtc tccgggagct gcatgtgtca gaggttttca ccgtcatcac
     2281 cgaaacgcgc gaggcagctg cggtaaagct catcagcgtg gtcgtgaagc gattcacaga
     2341 tgtctgcctg ttcatccgcg tccagctcgt tgagtttctc cagaagcgtt aatgtctggc
     2401 ttctgataaa gcgggccatg ttaagggcgg ttttttcctg tttggtcact gatgcctccg
     2461 tgtaaggggg atttctgttc atgggggtaa tgataccgat gaaacgagag aggatgctca
     2521 cgatacgggt tactgatgat gaacatgccc ggttactgga acgttgtgag ggtaaacaac
     2581 tggcggtatg gatgcggcgg gaccagagaa aaatcactca gggtcaatgc cagcgcttcg
     2641 ttaatacaga tgtaggtgtt ccacagggta gccagcagca tcctgcgatg cagatccgga
     2701 acataatggt gcagggcgct gacttccgcg tttccagact ttacgaaaca cggaaaccga
     2761 agaccattca tgttgttgct caggtcgcag acgttttgca gcagcagtcg cttcacgttc
     2821 gctcgcgtat cggtgattca ttctgctaac cagtaaggca accccgccag cctagccggg
     2881 tcctcaacga caggagcacg atcatgcgca cccgtggcca ggacccaacg ctgcccgaga
     2941 tgcgccgcgt gcggctgctg gagatggcgg acgcgatgga tatgttctgc caagggttgg
     3001 tttgcgcatt cacagttctc cgcaagaatt gattggctcc aattcttgga gtggtgaatc
     3061 cgttagcgag gtgccgccgg cttccattca ggtcgaggtg gcccggctcc atgcaccgcg
     3121 acgcaacgcg gggaggcaga caaggtatag ggcggcgcct acaatccatg ccaacccgtt
     3181 ccatgtgctc gccgaggcgg cataaatcgc cgtgacgatc agcggtccag tgatcgaagt
     3241 taggctggta agagccgcga gcgatccttg aagctgtccc tgatggtcgt catctacctg
     3301 cctggacagc atggcctgca acgcgggcat cccgatgccg ccggaagcga gaagaatcat
     3361 aatggggaag gccatccagc ctcgcgtcgc gaacgccagc aagacgtagc ccagcgcgtc
     3421 ggccgccatg ccggcgataa tggcctgctt ctcgccgaaa cgtttggtgg cgggaccagt
     3481 gacgaaggct tgagcgaggg cgtgcaagat tccgaatacc gcaagcgaca ggccgatcat
     3541 cgtcgcgctc cagcgaaagc ggtcctcgcc gaaaatgacc cagagcgctg ccggcacctg
     3601 tcctacgagt tgcatgataa agaagacagt cataagtgcg gcgacgatag tcatgccccg
     3661 cgcccaccgg aaggagctga ctgggttgaa ggctctcaag ggcatcggtc gacgctctcc
     3721 cttatgcgac tcctgcatta ggaagcagcc cagtagtagg ttgaggccgt tgagcaccgc
     3781 cgccgcaagg aatggtgcat gcaaggagat ggcgcccaac agtcccccgg ccacggggcc
     3841 tgccaccata cccacgccga aacaagcgct catgagcccg aagtggcgag cccgatcttc
     3901 cccatcggtg atgtcggcga tataggcgcc agcaaccgca cctgtggcgc cggtgatgcc
     3961 ggccacgatg cgtccggcgt agaggatcga gatctcgatc ccgcgaaatt aatacgactc
     4021 actataggga gaccacaacg gtttccctct agtgccggct ccggagagct ctttaattaa
     4081 gcggccgccc tgcaggactc gagttctaga aataattttg tttaacttta agaaggagat
     4141 atagttaacc tctacttcca atccggctct catcaccatc accatcacta ataaccaact
     4201 ccataaggat ccgcgatcgc ggcgcgccac ctggtggccg gccggtacca cgcgtgcgcg
     4261 ctgatccggc tgctaacaaa gcccgaaagg aagctgagtt ggctgctgcc accgctgagc
     4321 aataactagc ataacccctt ggggcctcta aacgggtctt gaggggtttt ttgctgaaag
     4381 gaggaactat atccggacat ccacaggacg ggtgtggtcg ccatgatcgc gtagtcgata
     4441 gtggctccaa gtagcgaagc gagcaggact gggcggcggc caaagcggtc ggacagtgct
     4501 ccgagaacgg gtgcgcatag aaattgcatc aacgcatata gcgctagcag cacgccatag
     4561 tgactggcga tgctgtcgga atggacgaca tcccgcaaga ggcccggcag taccggcata
     4621 accaagccta tgcctacagc atccagggtg acggtgccga ggatgacgat gagcgcattg
     4681 ttagatttca tacacggtgc ctgactgcgt tagcaattta actgtgataa actaccgcat
     4741 taaagcttat cgatgataag ctgtcaaaca tgagaa
//
