>Addgene plasmid #37236 | pET His6 LIC cloning vector (2Bc-T) | addgene partial sequence | sequence record 50751 | T7 5'-TAATACGACTCACTATAGGG-3'
CGGCTCCGGAGAGCTCTTTAATTAAGCGGCCGCCCTGCAGGACTCGAGTTCTAGAAATAATTTTGTTTAA
CTTTAAGAAGGAGATATAGTTAACCTCTACTTCCAATCCGGCTCTCATCACCATCACCATCACTAATAAC
CAACTCCATAAGGATCCGCGATCGCGGCGCGCCACCTGGTGGCCGGCCGGTACCACGCGTGCGCGCTGAT
CCGGCTGCTAACAAAGCCCGAAAGGAAGCTGAGTTGGCTGCTGCCACCGCTGAGCAATAACTAGCATAAC
CCCTTGGGGCCTCTAAACGGGTCTTGAGGGGTTTTTTGCTGAAAGGAGGAACTATATCCGGACATCCACA
GGACGGGTGTGGTCGCCATGATCGCGTAGTCGATAGTGGCTCCAAGTAGCGAAGCGAGCAGGACTGGGCG
GCGGCCAAAGCGGTCGGACAGTGCTCCGAGAACGGGTGCGCATAGAAATTGCATCAACGCATATAGCGCT
AGCAGCACGCCATAGTGACTGGCGATGCTGTCGGAATGGACGACATCCCGCAAGAGGCCCGGCAGTACCG
GCATAACCAAGCCTATGCCTACAGCATCCAGGGTGACGGTGCCGAGGATGACGATGAGCGCATTGTTAGA
TTTCATACACGGTGCCTGACTGCGTTAGCAATTTAACTGTGATAAACTACCGCATTAAAGCTTATCGATG
ATAAGCTGTCAAACATGAGAATTCTTGAAGACGAAAGGGCCTCGTGATACGCCTATTTTTATAGGTTAAT
GTCATGATAATAATGGTTTCTTAGACGTCAGGTGGCACTTTTCGGGGAAATGTGCGCGGAACCCCTATTT
GTTTATTTTTCTAAATACATTCAAATATGTATCCGCTCATGAGACAATAAC
